Addgene plasmid #80204: non-targeting control gRNA (BRDN0001147797)
Purpose: 3rd generation lentiviral gRNA plasmid, non-targeting control gRNA
Depositing lab: John Doench & David Root. Depositing organization: Broad Institute. Publication: Optimized sgRNA design to maximize activity and minimize off-target effects of CRISPR-Cas9. Doench JG, Fusi N, Sullender M, Hegde M, Vaimberg EW, Donovan KF, Smith I, Tothova Z, Wilen C, Orchard R, Virgin HW, Listgarten J, Root DE. Nat Biotechnol. 2016 Jan 18. doi: 10.1038/nbt.3437. PubMed 26780180.
Backbone
  Vector backbone: lentiGuide-Puro
  Backbone manufacturer: Zhang Lab (Addgene plasmid # 52963)
  Vector type: Mammalian Expression, Lentiviral, CRISPR
  Selectable markers: Puromycin
Growth in bacteria
  Bacterial resistance: Ampicillin, 100 μg/mL
  Growth temperature: 37°C
  Growth strain: DH5alpha
  Copy number: High Copy
Gene/Insert
  Gene/Insert name: Non-targeting control gRNA
  gRNA/shRNA sequence: GTCCTCATCCGGTCAGGCTG
  Species: H. sapiens (human)
  Promoter: hU6
  Cloning method: Unknown
  Sequencing primers: 5′ U6-F; 3′ pS2-R
Terms and licenses: Academic/Nonprofit Terms; Industry Terms: Not Available to Industry
How to cite: non-targeting control gRNA (BRDN0001147797) was a gift from John Doench & David Root (Addgene plasmid # 80204 ; http://n2t.net/addgene:80204 ; RRID:Addgene_80204)
