[The description below was written by a language model from this plasmid's Addgene catalogue record and pLannotate feature annotations shown in this document.]
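Description:
Non-targeting control gRNA (BRDN0001147797) is a third-generation lentiviral guide RNA plasmid built on the lentiGuide-Puro backbone, an 8,323 nt vector that delivers an sgRNA without Cas9. It is propagated in E. coli from a high-copy ColE1/pUC-type origin under ampicillin selection (AmpR), and the backbone also carries an f1 origin, an SV40 origin and leftover lac, T7 and T3 promoter elements from the parental cloning vector.

The lentiviral cassette begins with an RSV promoter fused to a truncated HIV-1 5' LTR, which makes genomic RNA production Tat-independent, followed by the Ψ packaging signal with a partial gag sequence, the Rev response element and a central polypurine tract. It ends in a ΔU3 self-inactivating 3' LTR with a downstream SV40 polyadenylation signal. Within this unit, a human U6 RNA polymerase III promoter drives a 20-nt spacer joined to the Streptococcus pyogenes Cas9 gRNA scaffold. A separate EF-1α promoter with its intron A expresses puromycin N-acetyltransferase so that transduced mammalian cells can be selected with puromycin, and a WPRE downstream enhances transcript expression.

The record describes the spacer as a non-targeting control and lists human as the associated species. Because no nuclease is encoded, the construct is meant to be packaged with separate helper and envelope plasmids and used in cells that already express Cas9. There it serves as a negative control alongside gene-targeting guides, giving a baseline for the effects of transduction, selection and Cas9/sgRNA expression in knockout experiments or screens. The cloning method used to insert the guide is not stated.
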