Features (pLannotate 1.2.2; 29 found; start..end, strand, type, name):
     14..80      +  CDS            small t antigen (fragment): SV40 (simian virus 40) small t antigen
    106..317     +  promoter       EF-1α core promoter: core promoter for human elongation factor EF-1α
    318..1256    +  intron         EF-1α intron A: intron upstream of the start codon of human EF-1α
   1278..1877    +  CDS            PuroR (fragment): puromycin N-acetyltransferase; pac from Streptomyces; confers resistance to puromycin
   1893..2481    +  misc_feature   WPRE: woodchuck hepatitis virus posttranscriptional regulatory element
   2532..2551    +  misc_feature   cPPT/CTS (fragment): central polypurine tract and central termination sequence of HIV-1
   2553..2786    +  LTR            3' LTR (ΔU3): self-inactivating 3' long terminal repeat (LTR) from HIV-1
   2864..2985    +  polyA_signal   SV40 poly(A) signal: SV40 polyadenylation signal
   3025..3160    +  rep_origin     SV40 ori: SV40 origin of replication
   3181..3199    -  promoter       T7 promoter: promoter for bacteriophage T7 RNA polymerase
   3207..3362    +  CDS            lacZα (fragment): LacZα fragment of β-galactosidase; lacZ fragment
   3367..3795    +  rep_origin     f1 ori (sequence partly withheld): f1 bacteriophage origin of replication; arrow indicates direction of (+) strand synthesis
   3848..3952    +  promoter       AmpR promoter: bla
   3953..4813    +  CDS            AmpR: β-lactamase; bla; confers resistance to ampicillin, carbenicillin, and related antibiotics
   4984..5572    +  rep_origin     ori: high-copy-number ColE1/pMB1/pBR322/pUC origin of replication
   5755..5847    +  CDS            lacI (fragment): lac repressor; lacI; The lac repressor binds to the lac operator to inhibit transcription in E. coli. This inhibition can be relieved by adding lactose or isopropyl-β-D-thiogalactopyranoside (IPTG).
   5860..5881    +  protein_bind   CAP binding site: CAP binding activates transcription in the presence of cAMP. E. coli catabolite activator protein
   5896..5926    +  promoter       lac promoter: promoter for the E. coli lac operon
   5934..5950    +  protein_bind   lac operator: The lac repressor binds to the lac operator to inhibit transcription in E. coli. This inhibition can be relieved by adding lactose or isopropyl-β-D-thiogalactopyranoside (IPTG). lac repressor encoded by lacI
   5995..6013    +  promoter       T3 promoter: promoter for bacteriophage T3 RNA polymerase
   6041..6267    +  promoter       RSV promoter: Rous sarcoma virus enhancer/promoter
   6268..6448    +  LTR            5' LTR (truncated): truncated 5' long terminal repeat (LTR) from HIV-1
   6495..6620    +  misc_feature   HIV-1 Ψ: packaging signal of human immunodeficiency virus type 1
   6604..6967    +  CDS            HIV-1 gag (fragment): gag protein from human immunodeficiency virus 1; gag
   7113..7346    +  misc_feature   RRE: The Rev response element (RRE) of HIV-1 allows for Rev-dependent mRNA export from the nucleus to the cytoplasm.
   7723..7749    +  CDS            Rev (fragment): human immunodeficiency virus 1 (HIV-1) Rev protein; rev; enhances nuclear export of unspliced and incompletely spliced viral mRNAs
   7753..7993    +  promoter       U6 promoter: RNA polymerase III promoter for human U6 snRNA
   8023..8098    +  misc_RNA       gRNA scaffold: guide RNA scaffold for the Streptococcus pyogenes CRISPR/Cas9 system
   8154..8271    +  misc_feature   cPPT/CTS: central polypurine tract and central termination sequence of HIV-1
>Addgene plasmid #80204 | non-targeting control gRNA (BRDN0001147797) | depositor full sequence | sequence record 150886 | Full Sequence
CCCGGGTGCAAAGATGGATAAAGTTTTAAACAGAGAGGAATCTTTGCAGCTAATGGACCTTCTAGGTCTT
GAAAGGAGTGGGAATTGGCTCCGGTGCCCGTCAGTGGGCAGAGCGCACATCGCCCACAGTCCCCGAGAAG
TTGGGGGGAGGGGTCGGCAATTGATCCGGTGCCTAGAGAAGGTGGCGCGGGGTAAACTGGGAAAGTGATG
TCGTGTACTGGCTCCGCCTTTTTCCCGAGGGTGGGGGAGAACCGTATATAAGTGCAGTAGTCGCCGTGAA
CGTTCTTTTTCGCAACGGGTTTGCCGCCAGAACACAGGTAAGTGCCGTGTGTGGTTCCCGCGGGCCTGGC
CTCTTTACGGGTTATGGCCCTTGCGTGCCTTGAATTACTTCCACCTGGCTGCAGTACGTGATTCTTGATC
CCGAGCTTCGGGTTGGAAGTGGGTGGGAGAGTTCGAGGCCTTGCGCTTAAGGAGCCCCTTCGCCTCGTGC
TTGAGTTGAGGCCTGGCCTGGGCGCTGGGGCCGCCGCGTGCGAATCTGGTGGCACCTTCGCGCCTGTCTC
GCTGCTTTCGATAAGTCTCTAGCCATTTAAAATTTTTGATGACCTGCTGCGACGCTTTTTTTCTGGCAAG
ATAGTCTTGTAAATGCGGGCCAAGATCTGCACACTGGTATTTCGGTTTTTGGGGCCGCGGGCGGCGACGG
GGCCCGTGCGTCCCAGCGCACATGTTCGGCGAGGCGGGGCCTGCGAGCGCGGCCACCGAGAATCGGACGG
GGGTAGTCTCAAGCTGGCCGGCCTGCTCTGGTGCCTGGCCTCGCGCCGCCGTGTATCGCCCCGCCCTGGG
CGGCAAGGCTGGCCCGGTCGGCACCAGTTGCGTGAGCGGAAAGATGGCCGCTTCCCGGCCCTGCTGCAGG
GAGCTCAAAATGGAGGACGCGGCGCTCGGGAGAGCGGGCGGGTGAGTCACCCACACAAAGGAAAAGGGCC
TTTCCGTCCTCAGCCGTCGCTTCATGTGACTCCACGGAGTACCGGGCGCCGTCCAGGCACCTCGATTAGT
TCTCGAGCTTTTGGAGTACGTCGTCTTTAGGTTGGGGGGAGGGGTTTTATGCGATGGAGTTTCCCCACAC
TGAGTGGGTGGAGACTGAAGTTAGGCCAGCTTGGCACTTGATGTAATTCTCCTTGGAATTTGCCCTTTTT
GAGTTTGGATCTTGGTTCATTCTCAAGCCTCAGACAGTGGTTCAAAGTTTTTTTCTTCCATTTCAGGTGT
CGTGACGTACGGCCACCATGACCGAGTACAAGCCCACGGTGCGCCTCGCCACCCGCGACGACGTCCCCAG
GGCCGTACGCACCCTCGCCGCCGCGTTCGCCGACTACCCCGCCACGCGCCACACCGTCGATCCGGACCGC
CACATCGAGCGGGTCACCGAGCTGCAAGAACTCTTCCTCACGCGCGTCGGGCTCGACATCGGCAAGGTGT
GGGTCGCGGACGACGGCGCCGCCGTGGCGGTCTGGACCACGCCGGAGAGCGTCGAAGCGGGGGCGGTGTT
CGCCGAGATCGGCCCGCGCATGGCCGAGTTGAGCGGTTCCCGGCTGGCCGCGCAGCAACAGATGGAAGGC
CTCCTGGCGCCGCACCGGCCCAAGGAGCCCGCGTGGTTCCTGGCCACCGTCGGAGTCTCGCCCGACCACC
AGGGCAAGGGTCTGGGCAGCGCCGTCGTGCTCCCCGGAGTGGAGGCGGCCGAGCGCGCCGGGGTGCCCGC
CTTCCTGGAGACCTCCGCGCCCCGCAACCTCCCCTTCTACGAGCGGCTCGGCTTCACCGTCACCGCCGAC
GTCGAGGTGCCCGAAGGACCGCGCACCTGGTGCATGACCCGCAAGCCCGGTGCCTGAACGCGTTAAGTCG
ACAATCAACCTCTGGATTACAAAATTTGTGAAAGATTGACTGGTATTCTTAACTATGTTGCTCCTTTTAC
GCTATGTGGATACGCTGCTTTAATGCCTTTGTATCATGCTATTGCTTCCCGTATGGCTTTCATTTTCTCC
TCCTTGTATAAATCCTGGTTGCTGTCTCTTTATGAGGAGTTGTGGCCCGTTGTCAGGCAACGTGGCGTGG
TGTGCACTGTGTTTGCTGACGCAACCCCCACTGGTTGGGGCATTGCCACCACCTGTCAGCTCCTTTCCGG
GACTTTCGCTTTCCCCCTCCCTATTGCCACGGCGGAACTCATCGCCGCCTGCCTTGCCCGCTGCTGGACA
GGGGCTCGGCTGTTGGGCACTGACAATTCCGTGGTGTTGTCGGGGAAATCATCGTCCTTTCCTTGGCTGC
TCGCCTGTGTTGCCACCTGGATTCTGCGCGGGACGTCCTTCTGCTACGTCCCTTCGGCCCTCAATCCAGC
GGACCTTCCTTCCCGCGGCCTGCTGCCGGCTCTGCGGCCTCTTCCGCGTCTTCGCCTTCGCCCTCAGACG
AGTCGGATCTCCCTTTGGGCCGCCTCCCCGCGTCGACTTTAAGACCAATGACTTACAAGGCAGCTGTAGA
TCTTAGCCACTTTTTAAAAGAAAAGGGGGGACTGGAAGGGCTAATTCACTCCCAACGAAGACAAGATCTG
CTTTTTGCTTGTACTGGGTCTCTCTGGTTAGACCAGATCTGAGCCTGGGAGCTCTCTGGCTAACTAGGGA
ACCCACTGCTTAAGCCTCAATAAAGCTTGCCTTGAGTGCTTCAAGTAGTGTGTGCCCGTCTGTTGTGTGA
CTCTGGTAACTAGAGATCCCTCAGACCCTTTTAGTCAGTGTGGAAAATCTCTAGCAGTACGTATAGTAGT
TCATGTCATCTTATTATTCAGTATTTATAACTTGCAAAGAAATGAATATCAGAGAGTGAGAGGAACTTGT
TTATTGCAGCTTATAATGGTTACAAATAAAGCAATAGCATCACAAATTTCACAAATAAAGCATTTTTTTC
ACTGCATTCTAGTTGTGGTTTGTCCAAACTCATCAATGTATCTTATCATGTCTGGCTCTAGCTATCCCGC
CCCTAACTCCGCCCATCCCGCCCCTAACTCCGCCCAGTTCCGCCCATTCTCCGCCCCATGGCTGACTAAT
TTTTTTTATTTATGCAGAGGCCGAGGCCGCCTCGGCCTCTGAGCTATTCCAGAAGTAGTGAGGAGGCTTT
TTTGGAGGCCTAGGGACGTACCCAATTCGCCCTATAGTGAGTCGTATTACGCGCGCTCACTGGCCGTCGT
TTTACAACGTCGTGACTGGGAAAACCCTGGCGTTACCCAACTTAATCGCCTTGCAGCACATCCCCCTTTC
GCCAGCTGGCGTAATAGCGAAGAGGCCCGCACCGATCGCCCTTCCCAACAGTTGCGCAGCCTGAATGGCG
AATGGG
[124 nt withheld, positions 3367-3490]
C
[91 nt withheld, positions 3492-3582]
A
[49 nt withheld, positions 3584-3632]
CCTTTGACGTTGGAGTCCACGTTCTTT
[37 nt withheld, positions 3660-3696]
ACCCTATCTCGGTCTATTCTTTTGATTTATAAGGGATTTTGCCGATTTCGGCCTATTGGTTAAAAAATGA
GCTGATTTAACAAAAATTTAACGCGAATTTTAACAAAATATTAACGCTTACAATTTAGGTGGCACTTTTC
GGGGAAATGTGCGCGGAACCCCTATTTGTTTATTTTTCTAAATACATTCAAATATGTATCCGCTCATGAG
ACAATAACCCTGATAAATGCTTCAATAATATTGAAAAAGGAAGAGTATGAGTATTCAACATTTCCGTGTC
GCCCTTATTCCCTTTTTTGCGGCATTTTGCCTTCCTGTTTTTGCTCACCCAGAAACGCTGGTGAAAGTAA
AAGATGCTGAAGATCAGTTGGGTGCACGAGTGGGTTACATCGAACTGGATCTCAACAGCGGTAAGATCCT
TGAGAGTTTTCGCCCCGAAGAACGTTTTCCAATGATGAGCACTTTTAAAGTTCTGCTATGTGGCGCGGTA
TTATCCCGTATTGACGCCGGGCAAGAGCAACTCGGTCGCCGCATACACTATTCTCAGAATGACTTGGTTG
AGTACTCACCAGTCACAGAAAAGCATCTTACGGATGGCATGACAGTAAGAGAATTATGCAGTGCTGCCAT
AACCATGAGTGATAACACTGCGGCCAACTTACTTCTGACAACGATCGGAGGACCGAAGGAGCTAACCGCT
TTTTTGCACAACATGGGGGATCATGTAACTCGCCTTGATCGTTGGGAACCGGAGCTGAATGAAGCCATAC
CAAACGACGAGCGTGACACCACGATGCCTGTAGCAATGGCAACAACGTTGCGCAAACTATTAACTGGCGA
ACTACTTACTCTAGCTTCCCGGCAACAATTAATAGACTGGATGGAGGCGGATAAAGTTGCAGGACCACTT
CTGCGCTCGGCCCTTCCGGCTGGCTGGTTTATTGCTGATAAATCTGGAGCCGGTGAGCGTGGGTCTCGCG
GTATCATTGCAGCACTGGGGCCAGATGGTAAGCCCTCCCGTATCGTAGTTATCTACACGACGGGGAGTCA
GGCAACTATGGATGAACGAAATAGACAGATCGCTGAGATAGGTGCCTCACTGATTAAGCATTGGTAACTG
TCAGACCAAGTTTACTCATATATACTTTAGATTGATTTAAAACTTCATTTTTAATTTAAAAGGATCTAGG
TGAAGATCCTTTTTGATAATCTCATGACCAAAATCCCTTAACGTGAGTTTTCGTTCCACTGAGCGTCAGA
CCCCGTAGAAAAGATCAAAGGATCTTCTTGAGATCCTTTTTTTCTGCGCGTAATCTGCTGCTTGCAAACA
AAAAAACCACCGCTACCAGCGGTGGTTTGTTTGCCGGATCAAGAGCTACCAACTCTTTTTCCGAAGGTAA
CTGGCTTCAGCAGAGCGCAGATACCAAATACTGTTCTTCTAGTGTAGCCGTAGTTAGGCCACCACTTCAA
GAACTCTGTAGCACCGCCTACATACCTCGCTCTGCTAATCCTGTTACCAGTGGCTGCTGCCAGTGGCGAT
AAGTCGTGTCTTACCGGGTTGGACTCAAGACGATAGTTACCGGATAAGGCGCAGCGGTCGGGCTGAACGG
GGGGTTCGTGCACACAGCCCAGCTTGGAGCGAACGACCTACACCGAACTGAGATACCTACAGCGTGAGCT
ATGAGAAAGCGCCACGCTTCCCGAAGGGAGAAAGGCGGACAGGTATCCGGTAAGCGGCAGGGTCGGAACA
GGAGAGCGCACGAGGGAGCTTCCAGGGGGAAACGCCTGGTATCTTTATAGTCCTGTCGGGTTTCGCCACC
TCTGACTTGAGCGTCGATTTTTGTGATGCTCGTCAGGGGGGCGGAGCCTATGGAAAAACGCCAGCAACGC
GGCCTTTTTACGGTTCCTGGCCTTTTGCTGGCCTTTTGCTCACATGTTCTTTCCTGCGTTATCCCCTGAT
TCTGTGGATAACCGTATTACCGCCTTTGAGTGAGCTGATACCGCTCGCCGCAGCCGAACGACCGAGCGCA
GCGAGTCAGTGAGCGAGGAAGCGGAAGAGCGCCCAATACGCAAACCGCCTCTCCCCGCGCGTTGGCCGAT
TCATTAATGCAGCTGGCACGACAGGTTTCCCGACTGGAAAGCGGGCAGTGAGCGCAACGCAATTAATGTG
AGTTAGCTCACTCATTAGGCACCCCAGGCTTTACACTTTATGCTTCCGGCTCGTATGTTGTGTGGAATTG
TGAGCGGATAACAATTTCACACAGGAAACAGCTATGACCATGATTACGCCAAGCGCGCAATTAACCCTCA
CTAAAGGGAACAAAAGCTGGAGCTGCAAGCTTAATGTAGTCTTATGCAATACTCTTGTAGTCTTGCAACA
TGGTAACGATGAGTTAGCAACATGCCTTACAAGGAGAGAAAAAGCACCGTGCATGCCGATTGGTGGAAGT
AAGGTGGTACGATCGTGCCTTATTAGGAAGGCAACAGACGGGTCTGACATGGATTGGACGAACCACTGAA
TTGCCGCATTGCAGAGATATTGTATTTAAGTGCCTAGCTCGATACATAAACGGGTCTCTCTGGTTAGACC
AGATCTGAGCCTGGGAGCTCTCTGGCTAACTAGGGAACCCACTGCTTAAGCCTCAATAAAGCTTGCCTTG
AGTGCTTCAAGTAGTGTGTGCCCGTCTGTTGTGTGACTCTGGTAACTAGAGATCCCTCAGACCCTTTTAG
TCAGTGTGGAAAATCTCTAGCAGTGGCGCCCGAACAGGGACTTGAAAGCGAAAGGGAAACCAGAGGAGCT
CTCTCGACGCAGGACTCGGCTTGCTGAAGCGCGCACGGCAAGAGGCGAGGGGCGGCGACTGGTGAGTACG
CCAAAAATTTTGACTAGCGGAGGCTAGAAGGAGAGAGATGGGTGCGAGAGCGTCAGTATTAAGCGGGGGA
GAATTAGATCGCGATGGGAAAAAATTCGGTTAAGGCCAGGGGGAAAGAAAAAATATAAATTAAAACATAT
AGTATGGGCAAGCAGGGAGCTAGAACGATTCGCAGTTAATCCTGGCCTGTTAGAAACATCAGAAGGCTGT
AGACAAATACTGGGACAGCTACAACCATCCCTTCAGACAGGATCAGAAGAACTTAGATCATTATATAATA
CAGTAGCAACCCTCTATTGTGTGCATCAAAGGATAGAGATAAAAGACACCAAGGAAGCTTTAGACAAGAT
AGAGGAAGAGCAAAACAAAAGTAAGACCACCGCACAGCAAGCGGCCGCTGATCTTCAGACCTGGAGGAGG
AGATATGAGGGACAATTGGAGAAGTGAATTATATAAATATAAAGTAGTAAAAATTGAACCATTAGGAGTA
GCACCCACCAAGGCAAAGAGAAGAGTGGTGCAGAGAGAAAAAAGAGCAGTGGGAATAGGAGCTTTGTTCC
TTGGGTTCTTGGGAGCAGCAGGAAGCACTATGGGCGCAGCGTCAATGACGCTGACGGTACAGGCCAGACA
ATTATTGTCTGGTATAGTGCAGCAGCAGAACAATTTGCTGAGGGCTATTGAGGCGCAACAGCATCTGTTG
CAACTCACAGTCTGGGGCATCAAGCAGCTCCAGGCAAGAATCCTGGCTGTGGAAAGATACCTAAAGGATC
AACAGCTCCTGGGGATTTGGGGTTGCTCTGGAAAACTCATTTGCACCACTGCTGTGCCTTGGAATGCTAG
TTGGAGTAATAAATCTCTGGAACAGATTTGGAATCACACGACCTGGATGGAGTGGGACAGAGAAATTAAC
AATTACACAAGCTTAATACACTCCTTAATTGAAGAATCGCAAAACCAGCAAGAAAAGAATGAACAAGAAT
TATTGGAATTAGATAAATGGGCAAGTTTGTGGAATTGGTTTAACATAACAAATTGGCTGTGGTATATAAA
ATTATTCATAATGATAGTAGGAGGCTTGGTAGGTTTAAGAATAGTTTTTGCTGTACTTTCTATAGTGAAT
AGAGTTAGGCAGGGATATTCACCATTATCGTTTCAGACCCACCTCCCAACCCCGAGGGGACCCAGAGAGG
GCCTATTTCCCATGATTCCTTCATATTTGCATATACGATACAAGGCTGTTAGAGAGATAATTAGAATTAA
TTTGACTGTAAACACAAAGATATTAGTACAAAATACGTGACGTAGAAAGTAATAATTTCTTGGGTAGTTT
GCAGTTTTAAAATTATGTTTTAAAATGGACTATCATATGCTTACCGTAACTTGAAAGTATTTCGATTTCT
TGGCTTTATATATCTTGTGGAAAGGACGAAACACCGGTCCTCATCCGGTCAGGCTGGTTTTAGAGCTAGA
AATAGCAAGTTAAAATAAGGCTAGTCCGTTATCAACTTGAAAAAGTGGCACCGAGTCGGTGCTTTTTTAA
GCTTGGCGTAACTAGATCTTGAGACAAATGGCAGTATTCATCCACAATTTTAAAAGAAAAGGGGGGATTG
GGGGGTACAGTGCAGGGGAAAGAATAGTAGACATAATAGCAACAGACATACAAACTAAAGAATTACAAAA
ACAAATTACAAAAATTCAAAATTTTCGGGTTTATTACAGGGACAGCAGAGATCCACTTTGGCGCCGGCTC
GAGGGGG
