>Addgene plasmid #80204 | non-targeting control gRNA (BRDN0001147797) | depositor partial sequence | sequence record 150887 | Target Sequence
GTCCTCATCCGGTCAGGCTG
