>Addgene plasmid #80204 | non-targeting control gRNA (BRDN0001147797) | addgene partial sequence | sequence record 189111 | hU6-F
AGAAAGTAATAATTTCTTGGGTAGTTTGCAGTTTTAAAATTATGTTTTAAAATGGACTATCATATGCTTA
CCGTAACTTGAAAGTATTTCGATTTCTTGGCTTTATATATCTTGTGGAAAGGACGAAACACCGGTCCTCA
TCCGGTCAGGCTGGTTTTAGAGCTAGAAATAGCAAGTTAAAATAAGGCTAGTCCGTTATCAACTTGAAAA
AGTGGCACCGAGTCGGTGCTTTTTTAAGCTTGGCGTAACTAGATCTTGAGACAAATGGCAGTATTCATCC
ACAATTTTAAAAGAAAAGGGGGGATTGGGGGGTACAGTGCAGGGGAAAGAATAGTAGACATAATAGCAAC
AGACATACAAACTAAAGAATTACAAAAACAAATTACAAAAATTCAAAATTTTCGGGTTTATTACAGGGAC
AGCAGAGATCCACTTTGGCGCCGGCTCGAGGGGGCCCGGGTGCAAAGATGGATAAAGTTTTAAACAGAGA
GGAATCTTTGCAGCTAATGGACCTTCTAGGTCTTGAAAGGAGTGGGAATTGGCTCCGGTGCCCGTCAGTG
GGCAGAGCGC
